Addgene plasmid #213903: pDonor_Tn[GFP]
Purpose: Mariner transposon expressing mNeonGreen with kan selection casette
Depositing lab: James Collins. Depositing organization: Massachusetts Institute of Technology. Publication: A self-propagating, barcoded transposon system for the dynamic rewiring of genomic networks. English MA, Alcantar MA, Collins JJ. Mol Syst Biol. 2023 Jun 12;19(6):e11398. doi: 10.15252/msb.202211398. Epub 2023 Mar 27. PubMed 36970845.
Backbone
  Vector backbone: pDonor_Tn
  Vector type: Bacterial Expression
Growth in bacteria
  Bacterial resistance: Kanamycin, 50 μg/mL
  Growth temperature: 37°C
  Growth strain: Pir1
  Copy number: Unknown
Gene/Insert
  Gene/Insert name: mariner transposon with kan resistance and mNeonGreen
  Species: Synthetic
  Cloning method: Gibson Cloning
Terms and licenses: Academic/Nonprofit Terms; Industry Terms: Not Available to Industry
Depositor comments: This plasmid contains a mariner transposon with a kanamycin resistance gene and an mNeonGreen reporter on an R6k gamma suicide backbone. The backbone encodes for ampicillin resistance and can be propagated in pir+ strains (e.g., One Shot PIR1 competent cells). Kanamycin is used to select pir- cells that have undergone a transposition event.
How to cite: pDonor_Tn[GFP] was a gift from James Collins (Addgene plasmid # 213903 ; http://n2t.net/addgene:213903 ; RRID:Addgene_213903)
