[The description below was written by a language model from this plasmid's Addgene catalogue record and pLannotate feature annotations shown in this document.]
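Description:
pDonor_Tn[GFP] is a bacterial transposon donor plasmid built on the pDonor_Tn backbone. It carries a synthetic mariner transposon on a conditionally replicating "suicide" vector. Replication depends on the R6K γ origin, which functions only when the R6K initiator protein pi is supplied, so the plasmid is maintained in pir+ E. coli hosts such as PIR1 and cannot persist in pir- recipients. The annotated sequence also contains an incP origin of transfer with an adjacent traJ fragment, which would allow conjugative mobilization when transfer functions are supplied in trans, although the record does not describe a delivery route.

According to the depositor, the payload is a mariner transposon holding a kanamycin resistance gene, annotated as the aph(3')-Ia aminoglycoside phosphotransferase, and an mNeonGreen reporter. In the feature table, KanR is followed on the same strand by the strong constitutive synthetic promoter J23119, then the mNeonGreen coding sequence, then the rrnB T1 and T2 transcription terminators. The transposon's inverted repeats are not annotated, so its exact boundaries cannot be read from the table. No transposase gene is annotated either, and the record does not say how the transposase is supplied.

Because the backbone cannot replicate without pi, kanamycin-resistant pir- cells should be those in which the transposon has inserted into the genome, and these cells also express the green fluorescent marker. The depositor comments state that the backbone encodes ampicillin resistance. However, no such gene appears among the eight features found in the 3,263 nt sequence, and the catalogue lists kanamycin as the selection. The plasmid comes from work on a self-propagating, barcoded transposon system for rewiring genomic networks.
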