Features (pLannotate 1.2.2; 8 found; start..end, strand, type, name):
     51..411     -  rep_origin     R6K γ ori: γ replication origin from E. coli plasmid R6K; requires the R6K initiator protein pi for replication
    526..571     -  CDS            traJ (fragment): oriT-recognizing protein; traJ
    604..713     -  oriT           oriT: incP origin of transfer
   1280..2095    +  CDS            KanR: aminoglycoside phosphotransferase; aph(3')-Ia; confers resistance to kanamycin in bacteria or G418 (Geneticin®) in eukaryotes
   2123..2157    +  promoter       J23119 promoter: bacterial promoter (Registry of Standard Biological Parts BBa J23119)
   2243..2953    +  CDS            mNeonGreen: bright monomeric yellow-green fluorescent protein derived from LanYFP (Shaner et al., 2013)
   2978..3064    +  terminator     rrnB T1 terminator: Escherichia coli rrnB; transcription terminator T1 from the E. coli rrnB gene
   3156..3183    +  terminator     rrnB T2 terminator: transcription terminator T2 from the E. coli rrnB gene
>Addgene plasmid #213903 | pDonor_Tn[GFP] | addgene full sequence | sequence record 429337 | Addgene NGS Result
CTCTAGAGTAGTAGTCCATGGGTATGGACAGCGGTGGAGGGGAATTCCCATGTCAGCCGTTAAGTGTTCC
TGTGTCACTCAAAATTGCTTTGAGAGGCTCTAAGGGCTTCTCAGTGCGTTACATCCCTGGCTTGTTGTCC
ACAACCGTTAAACCTTAAAAGCTTTAAAAGCCTTATATATTCTTTTTTTTCTTATAAAACTTAAAACCTT
AGAGGCTATTTAAGTTGCTGATTTATATTAATTTTATTGTTCAAACATGAGAGCTTAGTACGTGAAACAT
GAGAGCTTAGTACGTTAGCCATGAGAGCTTAGTACGTTAGCCATGAGCATGAGAGCTTAGTACGTTAGCC
ATGAGAGCTTAGTACGTTAGCCATGAGGGTTTAGTTCGTTAAACATGAGAGCTTAGTACGTTAAACATGA
GAGCTTAGTACGTGAAACATGAGAGCTTAGTACGTACTATCAACAGGTTGAACTGCTGATCTTCAGATCC
TCTACGCCGGACGCATCGTGGCCGGATCAATTCCGTGATAGGTGGGCTGCCCTTCCTGGTTGGCTTGGTT
TCATCAGCCATCCGCTTGCCCTCATCTGTTACGCCGGCGGTAGCCGGCCAGCCTCGCAGAGCAGGATTCC
CGTTGAGCACCGCCAGGTGCGAATAAGGGACAGTGAAGAAGGAACACCCGCTCGCGGGTGGGCCTACTTC
ACCTATCCTGCCCGGCTGACGCCGTTGGATACACCAAGGAAAGTCTACACGAACCCTTTGGCAAAATCCT
GTATATCGTGCGAAAAAGGATGGATATACCGAAAAAATCGCTATAATGACCCCGAAGCAGGGTTATGCAG
CGTGCCACCTGACGTCTAAGAAACCATTATTATCATGACATTAACCTATAAAAATAGGCGTATCACGAGG
CCCTTTCGTCACGCGTCCTCGGTACCTAACAGGTTGGATGATAAGTCCCCGGTCTTCGTATGCCGTCTTC
TGCTTGGCGCGCCCTCGAGCAATTGCCGACCGAATTTTTATGTCGTAAAGAGGGGCTTTGCAGGGGGTGG
ACTCAGAAAGATGAGAATAGATGACTATTGTAGTTGAAACACATAGAAAGTTGCTGATATACAGACCGAT
ACGCATATCGGCTGATCCTTCAACTCAGCAAAAGTTCGATTTATTCAACAAAGCCACGTTGTGTCTCAAA
ATCTCTGATGTTACATTGCACAAGATAAAAATATATCATCATGAACAATAAAACTGTCTGCTTACATAAA
CAGTAATACAAGGGGTGTTATGAGCCATATTCAACGGGAAACGTCTTGCTCCAGGCCGCGATTAAATTCC
AACATGGATGCTGATTTATATGGGTATAAATGGGCTCGCGATAATGTCGGGCAATCAGGTGCGACAATCT
ATCGATTGTATGGGAAGCCCGATGCGCCAGAGTTGTTTCTGAAACATGGCAAAGGTAGCGTTGCCAATGA
TGTTACAGATGAGATGGTCAGACTAAACTGGCTGACGGAATTTATGCCTCTTCCGACCATCAAGCATTTT
ATCCGTACTCCTGATGATGCATGGTTACTCACCACTGCGATCCCCGGGAAAACAGCATTCCAGGTATTAG
AAGAATATCCTGATTCAGGTGAAAATATTGTTGATGCGCTGGCAGTGTTCCTGCGCCGGTTGCATTCGAT
TCCTGTTTGTAATTGTCCTTTTAACAGCGATCGCGTATTTCGCCTCGCTCAGGCGCAATCACGAATGAAT
AACGGTTTGGTTGATGCGAGTGATTTTGATGACGAGCGTAATGGCTGGCCTGTTGAACAAGTCTGGAAAG
AAATGCATAAGCTTTTGCCATTCTCACCGGATTCAGTCGTCACTCATGGTGATTTCTCACTTGATAACCT
TATTTTTGACGAGGGGAAATTAATAGGTTGTATTGATGTTGGACGAGTCGGAATCGCAGACCGATACCAG
GATCTTGCCATCCTATGGAACTGCCTCGGTGAGTTTTCTCCTTCATTACAGAAACGGCTTTTTCAAAAAT
ATGGTATTGATAATCCTGATATGAATAAATTGCAGTTTCATTTGATGCTCGATGAGTTTTTCTAATCAGA
ATTGGTTAATTGGTTGTAACACTTGACAGCTAGCTCAGTCCTAGGTATAATGCTAGCGGGCCCAAGTTCA
CTTAAAAAGGAGATCAACAATGAAAGCAATTTTCGTACTGAAACATCTTAATCATGCGCCGGAGGTTTTC
TAATGGTGAGCAAGGGCGAGGAGGATAACATGGCCTCTCTCCCAGCGACACATGAGTTACACATCTTTGG
CTCCATCAACGGTGTGGACTTTGACATGGTGGGTCAGGGCACCGGCAATCCAAATGATGGTTATGAGGAG
TTAAACCTGAAGTCCACCAAGGGTGACCTCCAGTTCTCCCCCTGGATTCTGGTCCCTCATATCGGGTATG
GCTTCCATCAGTACCTGCCCTACCCTGACGGGATGTCGCCTTTCCAGGCCGCCATGGTAGATGGCTCCGG
ATACCAAGTCCATCGCACAATGCAGTTTGAAGATGGTGCCTCCCTTACTGTTAACTACCGCTACACCTAC
GAGGGAAGCCACATCAAAGGAGAGGCCCAGGTGAAGGGGACTGGTTTCCCTGCTGACGGTCCTGTGATGA
CCAACTCGCTGACCGCTGCGGACTGGTGCAGGTCGAAGAAGACTTACCCCAACGACAAAACCATCATCAG
TACCTTTAAGTGGAGTTACACCACTGGAAATGGCAAGCGCTACCGGAGCACTGCGCGGACCACCTACACC
TTTGCCAAGCCAATGGCGGCTAACTATCTGAAGAACCAGCCGATGTACGTGTTCCGTAAGACGGAGCTCA
AGCACTCCAAGACCGAGCTCAACTTCAAGGAGTGGCAAAAGGCCTTTACCGATGTGATGGGCATGGACGA
GCTGTACAAGTAACGAGAGTAGGGAACTGCCAGGCATCAAATAAAACGAAAGGCTCAGTCGAAAGACTGG
GCCTTTCGTTTTATCTGTTGTTTGTCGGTGAACGCTCTCCTGAGTAGGACAAATCCGCCGGGAGCGGATT
TGAACGTTGCGAAGCAACGGCCCGGAGGGTGGCGGGCAGGACGCCCGCCATAAACTGCCAGGCATCAAAT
TAAGCAGAAGGCCATCCTGACGGATGGCCTTTTTGCGTTTCTACCTGCAGGGCGCGCCAAGCAGAAGACG
GCATACGAAGACCGGGGACTTATCATCCAACCTGTTAGGATCC
